Addgene plasmid #193862: 1BR9
Purpose: (Empty Backbone) E. coli expression vector for N-ter GFP11 and C-ter R9 tagged proteins. Empty backbone for LIC cloning.
Depositing lab: Markita Landry. Depositing organization: University of California, Berkeley. Publication: Delivered complementation in planta (DCIP) enables measurement of peptide-mediated protein delivery efficiency in plants. Wang JW, Squire HJ, Goh NS, Ni HM, Lien E, Wong C, Gonzalez-Grandio E, Landry MP. Commun Biol. 2023 Aug 12;6(1):840. doi: 10.1038/s42003-023-05191-5. PubMed 37573467.
Backbone
  Vector backbone: 1B
  Backbone size (bp): 5513
  Modifications to backbone: Derived from LIC vector 1B (Addgene Plasmid #29653) with N-Ter HIsxG and C-ter R9.
  Vector type: Bacterial Expression
  Tag / fusion protein: Hisx6 (N terminal on backbone); GFP11 (N terminal on backbone); R9 (C terminal on backbone)
Growth in bacteria
  Bacterial resistance: Kanamycin, 50 μg/mL
  Growth temperature: 37°C
  Growth strain: DH5alpha
  Copy number: Low Copy
Gene/Insert
  Cloning method: Ligation Independent Cloning
  Sequencing primers: 5′ TAATACGACTCACTATAGGG; 3′ GCTAGTTATTGCTCAGCGG
Resource information
  A portion of this plasmid was derived from a plasmid made by: Derived from Addgene Plasmid #29653.
Terms and licenses: Academic/Nonprofit Terms; Industry Terms: Not Available to Industry
Depositor comments: Add LIC fusion tags to the 5' end of your PCR primers for insert generation. Forward - 5'TACTTCCAATCCAATGCA3' Reverse - 5'CTCCCACTACCAATGCC3'
How to cite: 1BR9 was a gift from Markita Landry (Addgene plasmid # 193862 ; http://n2t.net/addgene:193862 ; RRID:Addgene_193862)
