[The description below was written by a language model from this plasmid's Addgene catalogue record and pLannotate feature annotations shown in this document.]
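Description:
1BR9 is an empty bacterial expression backbone for E. coli, derived from the ligation-independent cloning (LIC) vector 1B and modified so that any inserted coding sequence is produced with an N-terminal 6xHis tag and GFP11 tag and a C-terminal R9 tag. It is about 5.5 kb and has a pET-like architecture. A ColE1/pBR322-type origin, together with the rop gene and bom region, keeps it at low copy number, and a kanamycin resistance gene provides selection. An f1 phage origin is also present. The tetracycline-resistance fragments and the partial AmpR promoter that were annotated appear to be non-functional backbone remnants.

Expression is driven by a T7 promoter followed by a lac operator and the T7 gene 10 ribosome binding site, and it ends at a T7 terminator. The plasmid-borne lacI gene supplies the repressor, so transcription is IPTG-inducible in hosts that provide T7 RNA polymerase. The feature table places the 6xHis tag and a partial TEV protease site directly after the RBS, but the automated annotation does not call GFP11 or R9; these are known only from the catalogue fields. Further downstream it reports a His-tag fragment and a SET1 fragment, which may be backbone remnants or spurious matches. No insert is present, and genes are introduced as PCR products carrying LIC overhangs.

GFP11 is the small strand of split GFP, which restores fluorescence when it meets the complementary GFP1-10 fragment. R9 is presumably a nona-arginine cell-penetrating peptide. According to the associated publication, proteins made from this vector serve in a delivered complementation in planta assay that measures how efficiently peptides carry protein cargo into plant cells.
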