Features (pLannotate 1.2.2; 20 found; start..end, strand, type, name):
      6..24      +  promoter       T7 promoter: promoter for bacteriophage T7 RNA polymerase
     25..49      +  protein_bind   lac operator: The lac repressor binds to the lac operator to inhibit transcription in E. coli. This inhibition can be relieved by adding lactose or isopropyl-β-D-thiogalactopyranoside (IPTG). lac repressor encoded by lacI
     64..86      +  RBS            RBS: efficient ribosome binding site from bacteriophage T7 gene 10 (Olins and Rangwala, 1989)
    105..122     +  CDS            6xHis: 6xHis affinity tag
    123..139     +  CDS            TEV site (fragment): tobacco etch virus (TEV) protease recognition and cleavage site
    378..395     +  CDS            9xHis (fragment): 9xHis affinity tag
    405..454     +  CDS            SET1 (fragment): solubility-enhancement tag derived from T7 phage gene 10B
    462..509     +  terminator     T7 terminator: transcription terminator for bacteriophage T7 RNA polymerase
    546..974     +  rep_origin     f1 ori (sequence partly withheld): f1 bacteriophage origin of replication; arrow indicates direction of (+) strand synthesis
   1028..1085    +  promoter       AmpR promoter (fragment): bla
   1094..1909    -  CDS            KanR: aminoglycoside phosphotransferase; aph(3')-Ia; confers resistance to kanamycin in bacteria or G418 (Geneticin®) in eukaryotes
   2031..2619    +  rep_origin     ori: high-copy-number ColE1/pMB1/pBR322/pUC origin of replication
   2805..2944    -  misc_feature   bom: basis of mobility region from pBR322
   3046..3237    -  CDS            rop: Rop protein, which maintains plasmids at low copy number; rop
   3254..3634    +  CDS            YPB1_ECOLX: Protein predicted: Swiss-Prot protein existence level 4. From Escherichia coli.
   3706..3997    -  CDS            TcR (fragment): tetracycline efflux protein; tet; confers resistance to tetracycline
   4012..4033    -  protein_bind   CAP binding site: CAP binding activates transcription in the presence of cAMP. E. coli catabolite activator protein
   4046..5128    -  CDS            lacI: lac repressor; lacI; The lac repressor binds to the lac operator to inhibit transcription in E. coli. This inhibition can be relieved by adding lactose or isopropyl-β-D-thiogalactopyranoside (IPTG).
   5129..5206    -  promoter       lacI promoter: lacI
   5214..5493    -  CDS            TcR (fragment): tetracycline efflux protein; tet; confers resistance to tetracycline
>Addgene plasmid #193862 | 1BR9 | addgene full sequence | sequence record 390853 | Addgene NGS Result
GAAATTAATACGACTCACTATAGGGGAATTGTGAGCGGATAACAATTCCCCTCTAGAAATAATTTTGTTT
AACTTTAAGAAGGAGATATACCATGGGTTCTTCTCACCATCACCATCACCATGAAAACCTGTACTTCCAA
TCCAATGCACGCGATCACATGGTCCTGCACGAGTACGTGAACGCCGCCGGGATCACTGGTGGCGGAGGTT
CTGGAGGCGGTGGATCGTACTTCCAATCCAATATTGGTAGTGGGAGCAACGGCAACAGCGGATCCGTGAG
CCGCCGTCGCCGTCGCCGTCGCCGTCGCTAATAACATTGGAAGTGGATAACGGATCCGAATTCGAGCGCC
GTCGACAAGCTTGCGGCCGCACTCGAGCACCACCACCACCACCACTGAGATCCGGCTGCTAACAAAGCCC
GAAAGGAAGCTGAGTTGGCTGCTGCCACCGCTGAGCAATAACTAGCATAACCCCTTGGGGCCTCTAAACG
GGTCTTGAGGGGTTTTTTGCTGAAAGGAGGAACTATATCCGGATTGGCGAATGGG
[124 nt withheld, positions 546-669]
C
[91 nt withheld, positions 671-761]
A
[49 nt withheld, positions 763-811]
CCTTTGACGTTGGAGTCCACGTTCTTT
[37 nt withheld, positions 839-875]
ACCCTATCTCGGTCTATTCTTTTGATTTATAAGGGATTTTGCCGATTTCGGCCTATTGGTTAAAAAATGA
GCTGATTTAACAAAAATTTAACGCGAATTTTAACAAACTAGTAACGTTTACAATTTCAGGTGGCACTTTT
CGGGGAAATGTGCGCGGAACCCCTATTTGTTTATTTTTCTAAATACATTCAAATATGTATCCGCTCATGA
ATTAATTCTTAGAAAAACTCATCGAGCATCAAATGAAACTGCAATTTATTCATATCAGGATTATCAATAC
CATATTTTTGAAAAAGCCGTTTCTGTAATGAAGGAGAAAACTCACCGAGGCAGTTCCATAGGATGGCAAG
ATCCTGGTATCGGTCTGCGATTCCGACTCGTCCAACATCAATACAACCTATTAATTTCCCCTCGTCAAAA
ATAAGGTTATCAAGTGAGAAATCACCATGAGTGACGACTGAATCCGGTGAGAATGGCAAAAGTTTATGCA
TTTCTTTCCAGACTTGTTCAACAGGCCAGCCATTACGCTCGTCATCAAAATCACTCGCATCAACCAAACC
GTTATTCATTCGTGATTGCGCCTGAGCGAGACGAAATACGCGATCGCTGTTAAAAGGACAATTACAAACA
GGAATCGAATGCAACCGGCGCAGGAACACTGCCAGCGCATCAACAATGTTTTCACCTGAATCAGGATATT
CTTCTAATACCTGGAATGCTGTTTTCCCGGGGATCGCAGTGGTGAGTAACCATGCATCATCAGGAGTACG
GATAAAATGCTTGATGGTCGGAAGAGGCATAAATTCCGTCAGCCAGTTTAGTCTGACCATCTCATCTGTA
ACATCATTGGCAACGCTACCTTTGCCATGTTTCAGAAACAACTCTGGCGCATCGGGCTTCCCATACAATC
GATAGATTGTCGCACCTGATTGCCCGACATTATCGCGAGCCCATTTATACCCATATAAATCAGCATCCAT
GTTGGAATTTAATCGCGGCCTAGAGCAAGACGTTTCCCGTTGAATATGGCTCATAACACCCCTTGTATTA
CTGTTTATGTAAGCAGACAGTTTTATTGTTCATGACCAAAATCCCTTAACGTGAGTTTTCGTTCCACTGA
GCGTCAGACCCCGTAGAAAAGATCAAAGGATCTTCTTGAGATCCTTTTTTTCTGCGCGTAATCTGCTGCT
TGCAAACAAAAAAACCACCGCTACCAGCGGTGGTTTGTTTGCCGGATCAAGAGCTACCAACTCTTTTTCC
GAAGGTAACTGGCTTCAGCAGAGCGCAGATACCAAATACTGTCCTTCTAGTGTAGCCGTAGTTAGGCCAC
CACTTCAAGAACTCTGTAGCACCGCCTACATACCTCGCTCTGCTAATCCTGTTACCAGTGGCTGCTGCCA
GTGGCGATAAGTCGTGTCTTACCGGGTTGGACTCAAGACGATAGTTACCGGATAAGGCGCAGCGGTCGGG
CTGAACGGGGGGTTCGTGCACACAGCCCAGCTTGGAGCGAACGACCTACACCGAACTGAGATACCTACAG
CGTGAGCTATGAGAAAGCGCCACGCTTCCCGAAGGGAGAAAGGCGGACAGGTATCCGGTAAGCGGCAGGG
TCGGAACAGGAGAGCGCACGAGGGAGCTTCCAGGGGGAAACGCCTGGTATCTTTATAGTCCTGTCGGGTT
TCGCCACCTCTGACTTGAGCGTCGATTTTTGTGATGCTCGTCAGGGGGGCGGAGCCTATGGAAAAACGCC
AGCAACGCGGCCTTTTTACGGTTCCTGGCCTTTTGCTGGCCTTTTGCTCACATGTTCTTTCCTGCGTTAT
CCCCTGATTCTGTGGATAACCGTATTACCGCCTTTGAGTGAGCTGATACCGCTCGCCGCAGCCGAACGAC
CGAGCGCAGCGAGTCAGTGAGCGAGGAAGCGGAAGAGCGCCTGATGCGGTATTTTCTCCTTACGCATCTG
TGCGGTATTTCACACCGCAATGGTGCACTCTCAGTACAATCTGCTCTGATGCCGCATAGTTAAGCCAGTA
TACACTCCGCTATCGCTACGTGACTGGGTCATGGCTGCGCCCCGACACCCGCCAACACCCGCTGACGCGC
CCTGACGGGCTTGTCTGCTCCCGGCATCCGCTTACAGACAAGCTGTGACCGTCTCCGGGAGCTGCATGTG
TCAGAGGTTTTCACCGTCATCACCGAAACGCGCGAGGCAGCTGCGGTAAAGCTCATCAGCGTGGTCGTGA
AGCGATTCACAGATGTCTGCCTGTTCATCCGCGTCCAGCTCGTTGAGTTTCTCCAGAAGCGTTAATGTCT
GGCTTCTGATAAAGCGGGCCATGTTAAGGGCGGTTTTTTCCTGTTTGGTCACTGATGCCTCCGTGTAAGG
GGGATTTCTGTTCATGGGGGTAATGATACCGATGAAACGAGAGAGGATGCTCACGATACGGGTTACTGAT
GATGAACATGCCCGGTTACTGGAACGTTGTGAGGGTAAACAACTGGCGGTATGGATGCGGCGGGACCAGA
GAAAAATCACTCAGGGTCAATGCCAGCGCTTCGTTAATACAGATGTAGGTGTTCCACAGGGTAGCCAGCA
GCATCCTGCGATGCAGATCCGGAACATAATGGTGCAGGGCGCTGACTTCCGCGTTTCCAGACTTTACGAA
ACACGGAAACCGAAGACCATTCATGTTGTTGCTCAGGTCGCAGACGTTTTGCAGCAGCAGTCGCTTCACG
TTCGCTCGCGTATCGGTGATTCATTCTGCTAACCAGTAAGGCAACCCCGCCAGCCTAGCCGGGTCCTCAA
CGACAGGAGCACGATCATGCGCACCCGTGGGGCCGCCATGCCGGCGATAATGGCCTGCTTCTCGCCGAAA
CGTTTGGTGGCGGGACCAGTGACGAAGGCTTGAGCGAGGGCGTGCAAGATTCCGAATACCGCAAGCGACA
GGCCGATCATCGTCGCGCTCCAGCGAAAGCGGTCCTCGCCGAAAATGACCCAGAGCGCTGCCGGCACCTG
TCCTACGAGTTGCATGATAAAGAAGACAGTCATAAGTGCGGCGACGATAGTCATGCCCCGCGCCCACCGG
AAGGAGCTGACTGGGTTGAAGGCTCTCAAGGGCATCGGTCGAGATCCCGGTGCCTAATGAGTGAGCTAAC
TTACATTAATTGCGTTGCGCTCACTGCCCGCTTTCCAGTCGGGAAACCTGTCGTGCCAGCTGCATTAATG
AATCGGCCAACGCGCGGGGAGAGGCGGTTTGCGTATTGGGCGCCAGGGTGGTTTTTCTTTTCACCAGTGA
GACGGGCAACAGCTGATTGCCCTTCACCGCCTGGCCCTGAGAGAGTTGCAGCAAGCGGTCCACGCTGGTT
TGCCCCAGCAGGCGAAAATCCTGTTTGATGGTGGTTAACGGCGGGATATAACATGAGCTGTCTTCGGTAT
CGTCGTATCCCACTACCGAGATATCCGCACCAACGCGCAGCCCGGACTCGGTAATGGCGCGCATTGCGCC
CAGCGCCATCTGATCGTTGGCAACCAGCATCGCAGTGGGAACGATACCCTCATTCAGCATTTGCATGGTT
TGTTGAAAACCGGACATGGCACTCCAGTCGCCTTCCCGTTCCGCTATCGGCTGAATTTGATTGCGAGTGA
GATATTTATGCCAGCCAGCCAGACGCAGACGCGCCGAGACAGAACTTAATGGGCCCGCTAACAGCGCGAT
TTGCTGGTGACCCAATGCGACCAGATGCTCCACGCCCAGTCGCGTACCGTCTTCATGGGAGAAAATAATA
CTGTTGATGGGTGTCTGGTCAGAGACATCAAGAAATAACGCCGGAACATTAGTGCAGGCAGCTTCCACAG
CAATGGCATCCTGGTCATCCAGCGGATAGTTAATGATCAGCCCACTGACGCGTTGCGCGAGAAGATTGTG
CACCGCCGCTTTACAGGCTTCGACGCCGCTTCGTTCTACCATCGACACCACCACGCTGGCACCCAGTTGA
TCGGCGCGAGATTTAATCGCCGCGACAATTTGCGACGGCGCGTGCAGGGCCAGACTGGAGGTGGCAACGC
CAATCAGCAACGACTGTTTGCCCGCCAGTTGTTGTGCCACGCGGTTGGGAATGTAATTCAGCTCCGCCAT
CGCCGCTTCCACTTTTTCCCGCGTTTTCGCAGAAACGTGGCTGGCCTGGTTCACCACGCGGGAAACGGTC
TGATAAGAGACACCGGCATACTCTGCGACATCGTATAACGTTACTGGTTTCACATTCACCACCCTGAATT
GACTCTCTTCCGGGCGCTATCATGCCATACCGCGAAAGGTTTTGCGCCATTCGATGGTGTCCGGGATCTC
GACGCTCTCCCTTATGCGACTCCTGCATTAGGAAGCAGCCCAGTAGTAGGTTGAGGCCGTTGAGCACCGC
CGCCGCAAGGAATGGTGCATGCAAGGAGATGGCGCCCAACAGTCCCCCGGCCACGGGGCCTGCCACCATA
CCCACGCCGAAACAAGCGCTCATGAGCCCGAAGTGGCGAGCCCGATCTTCCCCATCGGTGATGTCGGCGA
TATAGGCGCCAGCAACCGCACCTGTGGCGCCGGTGATGCCGGCCACGATGCGTCCGGCGTAGAGGATCGA
GATCTCGATCCCGC
